Addgene plasmid #105434: tol2-lyzC-miR-16a-dendra2
Purpose: overexpression of microRNA and Dendra2 in Zebrafish
Depositing lab: Qing Deng. Depositing organization: Purdue University. Publication: Phenotypical microRNA screen reveals a noncanonical role of CDK2 in regulating neutrophil migration. Hsu AY, Wang D, Liu S, Lu J, Syahirah R, Bennin DA, Huttenlocher A, Umulis DM, Wan J, Deng Q. Proc Natl Acad Sci U S A. 2019 Aug 26. pii: 1905221116. doi: 10.1073/pnas.1905221116. PubMed 31451657.
Backbone
  Vector backbone: Tol2
  Vector type: Zebrafish
Growth in bacteria
  Bacterial resistance: Ampicillin, 100 μg/mL
  Growth temperature: 37°C
  Growth strain: NEB Stable
  Copy number: High Copy
Gene/Insert
  Gene/Insert name: miR-16a Dendra2
  Species: D. rerio (zebrafish)
  Entrez Gene: mir16a (a.k.a. dre-mir-16a)
  Tag / fusion protein: N/A
  Cloning method: Ligation Independent Cloning
  Sequencing primers: 5′ Unknown
Terms and licenses: Academic/Nonprofit Terms; Industry Terms: Not Available to Industry
How to cite: tol2-lyzC-miR-16a-dendra2 was a gift from Qing Deng (Addgene plasmid # 105434 ; http://n2t.net/addgene:105434 ; RRID:Addgene_105434)
