[The description below was written by a language model from this plasmid's Addgene catalogue record, the feature table of its GenBank file and pLannotate feature annotations shown in this document.]
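Description:
tol2-lyzC-miR-16a-dendra2 is a Tol2 transposon-based transgenesis plasmid for zebrafish, designed to overexpress the zebrafish microRNA miR-16a together with the fluorescent protein Dendra2. In bacteria it is maintained as a high-copy plasmid through a ColE1/pUC-type origin and selected with ampicillin via the β-lactamase gene. Remnants of a pBluescript-style backbone are also detected, including an f1 ori fragment, lac promoter/operator elements, a T3 promoter and part of a multiple cloning site.

The name indicates that expression is driven by the lyzC (lysozyme C) promoter, which is commonly used for neutrophil-restricted expression in zebrafish. Neither feature table annotates this promoter or the Tol2 arms explicitly. The short medaka tyrosinase match next to the backbone probably reflects sequence flanking the original Tol2 element, which came from the medaka tyrosinase locus. The large unannotated stretch that follows presumably holds the promoter.

Downstream, a small zebrafish β-actin fragment precedes a roughly 360 bp miR-16 segment containing a recognisable mir-16 precursor hairpin, followed by the Dendra2 coding sequence and an SV40 polyadenylation signal. This order suggests that the microRNA and reporter are produced from a single transcript, so that green-to-red photoconvertible Dendra2 fluorescence marks the cells expressing the microRNA, although the record does not spell out the exact arrangement.

The depositor's map (7,921 bp) differs slightly in length from the sequenced record (7,935 nt) and flags a single-position deletion within the miR-16 segment. The associated work used such constructs in a phenotypic microRNA screen of neutrophil migration.
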