LOCUS       Exported 7921 bp ds-DNA circular SYN 05-DEC-2017
DEFINITION  synthetic circular DNA
ACCESSION   .
VERSION     .
KEYWORDS    Tol2-lyzC-miR-16a-dendra
SOURCE      synthetic DNA construct
  ORGANISM  synthetic DNA construct
REFERENCE   1 (bases 1 to 7921)
  AUTHORS   .
  TITLE     Direct Submission
  JOURNAL   Exported Tuesday, Dec 5, 2017 from SnapGene 3.1.3
            http://www.snapgene.com
COMMENT     [DEFINITION]: [LOCUS]: Construct_1 [ACCESSION]: pVec1
FEATURES             Location/Qualifiers
     source          1..7921
                     /organism="synthetic DNA construct"
                     /mol_type="other DNA"
     misc_feature    1..15
                     /note="aptemer-"
     misc_feature    7544..7558
                     /note="aptemer+"
     misc_feature    7559..7921
                     /note="miR16"
     misc_feature    7876
                     /note="deletion"
ORIGIN
        1 agccaactgc tgttactctc gcccagaaat ctgcgccaac atggacacac ccagtggagc
       61 aagccatctg attttcatgg tcagattgta aagaagcaat tactcttgga cagtttaagc
      121 agaaaagcca ccaagtcaag tcactggtca tatgatgaac tcgaagatct aataaaagtt
      181 aatttaagcg ttcattacaa taaattcaag tgaatctgtt ttaagctagc ctttaacgtt
      241 tttaaattcc ttcaaacaaa ttggatcctc tttgcagttc ctcatttctc ggtgagctgg
      301 tgctttaatc cctttacttt ttcttcctct agggagtgat ggttggcatg ggacgaatta
      361 attcctgcag cccgggggta ccggtcgcca ccatgaacac cccgggaatt aacctgatca
      421 aggaggacat gcgcgtgaag gtgcacatgg agggcaacgt gaacggccac gccttcgtga
      481 tcgagggcga gggcaagggc aagccctacg agggcaccca gaccgccaac ctgaccgtga
      541 aggagggcgc ccccctgccc ttcagctacg acatcctgac caccgccgtg cactacggca
      601 accgggtgtt caccaagtac cccgaggaca tccccgacta cttcaagcag agcttccccg
      661 agggctacag ctgggagcgc accatgacct tcgaggacaa gggcatctgc accatccgca
      721 gcgacatcag cctggagggc gactgcttct tccagaacgt gcgcttcaag ggcaccaact
      781 tcccccccaa cggccccgtg atgcagaaga aaaccctgaa gtgggagccc agcaccgaga
      841 agctgcacgt gcgcgacggc ctgctggtgg gcaacatcaa catggccctg ctgctggagg
      901 gcggcggcca ctacctgtgc gacttcaaga ccacctacaa ggccaagaag gtggtgcagc
      961 tgcccgacgc ccacttcgtg gaccaccgca tcgagatcct gggcaacgac agcgactaca
     1021 acaaggtgaa gctgtacgag cacgccgtgg cccgctacag ccccctgccc agccaggtgt
     1081 ggtaatctag atcataatca gccataccac atttgtagag gttttacttg ctttaaaaaa
     1141 cctcccacac ctccccctga acctgaaaca taaaatgaat gcaattgttg ttgttaactt
     1201 gtttattgca gcttataatg gttacaaata aagcaatagc atcacaaatt tcacaaataa
     1261 agcatttttt tcactgcatt ctagttgtgg tttgtccaaa ctcatcaatg tatcttaagg
     1321 cgtaaattgt aagcgttaat attttgttaa aattcgcgtt aaatttttgt taaatcagct
     1381 cattttttaa ccaataggcc gaaatcggcg gatcctgcgg ccgcaaggga aaatagaatg
     1441 aagtgatctc caaaaaataa gtactttttg actgtaaata aaattgtaag gagtaaaaag
     1501 tacttttttt tctaaaaaaa tgtaattaag taaaagtaaa agtattgatt tttaattgta
     1561 ctcaagtaaa gtaaaaatcc ccaaaaataa tacttaagta cagtaatcaa gtaaaattac
     1621 tcaagtactt tacacctctg gttcttgacc ccctaccttc agcaagccca gcagatccac
     1681 tagatctttt gttcccttta gtgagggtta attgcgcgct tggcgtaatc atggtcatag
     1741 ctgtttcctg tgtgaaattg ttatccgctc acaattccac acaacatacg agccggaagc
     1801 ataaagtgta aagcctgggg tgcctaatga gtgagctaac tcacattaat tgcgttgcgc
     1861 tcactgcccg ctttccagtc gggaaacctg tcgtgccagc tgcattaatg aatcggccaa
     1921 cgcgcgggga gaggcggttt gcgtattggg cgctcttccg cttcctcgct cactgactcg
     1981 ctgcgctcgg tcgttcggct gcggcgagcg gtatcagctc actcaaaggc ggtaatacgg
     2041 ttatccacag aatcagggga taacgcagga aagaacatgt gagcaaaagg ccagcaaaag
     2101 gccaggaacc gtaaaaaggc cgcgttgctg gcgtttttcc ataggctccg cccccctgac
     2161 gagcatcaca aaaatcgacg ctcaagtcag aggtggcgaa acccgacagg actataaaga
     2221 taccaggcgt ttccccctgg aagctccctc gtgcgctctc ctgttccgac cctgccgctt
     2281 accggatacc tgtccgcctt tctcccttcg ggaagcgtgg cgctttctca tagctcacgc
     2341 tgtaggtatc tcagttcggt gtaggtcgtt cgctccaagc tgggctgtgt gcacgaaccc
     2401 cccgttcagc ccgaccgctg cgccttatcc ggtaactatc gtcttgagtc caacccggta
     2461 agacacgact tatcgccact ggcagcagcc actggtaaca ggattagcag agcgaggtat
     2521 gtaggcggtg ctacagagtt cttgaagtgg tggcctaact acggctacac tagaaggaca
     2581 gtatttggta tctgcgctct gctgaagcca gttaccttcg gaaaaagagt tggtagctct
     2641 tgatccggca aacaaaccac cgctggtagc ggtggttttt ttgtttgcaa gcagcagatt
     2701 acgcgcagaa aaaaaggatc tcaagaagat cctttgatct tttctacggg gtctgacgct
     2761 cagtggaacg aaaactcacg ttaagggatt ttggtcatga gattatcaaa aaggatcttc
     2821 acctagatcc ttttaaatta aaaatgaagt tttaaatcaa tctaaagtat atatgagtaa
     2881 acttggtctg acagttacca atgcttaatc agtgaggcac ctatctcagc gatctgtcta
     2941 tttcgttcat ccatagttgc ctgactcccc gtcgtgtaga taactacgat acgggagggc
     3001 ttaccatctg gccccagtgc tgcaatgata ccgcgagacc cacgctcacc ggctccagat
     3061 ttatcagcaa taaaccagcc agccggaagg gccgagcgca gaagtggtcc tgcaacttta
     3121 tccgcctcca tccagtctat taattgttgc cgggaagcta gagtaagtag ttcgccagtt
     3181 aatagtttgc gcaacgttgt tgccattgct acaggcatcg tggtgtcacg ctcgtcgttt
     3241 ggtatggctt cattcagctc cggttcccaa cgatcaaggc gagttacatg atcccccatg
     3301 ttgtgcaaaa aagcggttag ctccttcggt cctccgatcg ttgtcagaag taagttggcc
     3361 gcagtgttat cactcatggt tatggcagca ctgcataatt ctcttactgt catgccatcc
     3421 gtaagatgct tttctgtgac tggtgagtac tcaaccaagt cattctgaga atagtgtatg
     3481 cggcgaccga gttgctcttg cccggcgtca atacgggata ataccgcgcc acatagcaga
     3541 actttaaaag tgctcatcat tggaaaacgt tcttcggggc gaaaactctc aaggatctta
     3601 ccgctgttga gatccagttc gatgtaaccc actcgtgcac ccaactgatc ttcagcatct
     3661 tttactttca ccagcgtttc tgggtgagca aaaacaggaa ggcaaaatgc cgcaaaaaag
     3721 ggaataaggg cgacacggaa atgttgaata ctcatactct tcctttttca atattattga
     3781 agcatttatc agggttattg tctcatgagc ggatacatat ttgaatgtat ttagaaaaat
     3841 aaacaaatag gggttccgcg cacatttccc cgaaaagtgc cacctaaatt gtaagcgtta
     3901 atattttgtt aaaattcgcg ttaaattttt gttaaatcag ctcatttttt aaccaatagg
     3961 ccgaaatcgg caaaatccct tataaatcaa aagaatagac cgagataggg tnnnnnnnnn
     4021 nnnnnnnnnn nnnnnnnnnn nnnnnnnnaa agaacgtgga ctccaacgtc aaaggnnnnn
     4081 nnnnnnnnnn nnnnnnnnnn nnnnnnnnnn nnnnnnnnnn nnnntnnnnn nnnnnnnnnn
     4141 nnnnnnnnnn nnnnnnnnnn nnnnnnnnnn nnnnnnnnnn nnnnnnnnnn nnnnnnnnnn
     4201 nnnnnnnnnn nnnnnncaca atgacggcta ctacatggtg ccattccttc ctctttatag
     4261 gaatggagac tacctcctgt ccaacaaggc tcttggatac gagtacgcct acctgttgga
     4321 cccaggtcat tgcacaacac cagaaatgcc ctctgatctg caaaagacgt gaatatctgt
     4381 tcagacaccc atatccactc tgttccacac aggtcagagg tttgtccagg agttcttgac
     4441 agaggtgtaa aaagtactca aaaattttac tcaagtgaaa gtacaagtac ttagggaaaa
     4501 ttttactcaa ttaaaagtaa aagtatctgg ctagaatctt acttgagtaa aagtaaaaaa
     4561 gtactccatt aaaattgtac ttgagtatta aggaagtaaa aggctagcaa gatctgctcg
     4621 agagtttgac ttgggttgat tatagcaaat agtggaacac aaacagattt tgaaatattc
     4681 ttgcaaattt atttattaaa tccattcaaa tattgtcatt ttttgtactg tgtaatttat
     4741 attgatttgc tcatacaata tttacatttc gcttaaacaa tacactatta tttatattta
     4801 aaaatagcta tatataaatc aaatgtatag ctctttttta cacaattaat caaagctaaa
     4861 atatttgtca cacaaataca gtaagccact tcacaatgat atcttcaaaa tctgtgcttg
     4921 actgaatcat ttcatttatt gttttgtaat tcacattata ccttacgttc tccaggcaca
     4981 gtttgaatta ttgataaatg aagataatac atctgattta attagtctcc tttgtttata
     5041 ataactttaa tctaatttga tagtaataat tccagcaata catccattac aataaaaatc
     5101 gctttttaat tttgcacatt agtttgccgg tatttgttta aagtttcacc atacttttaa
     5161 atcatgtgct atttgaaaag ggctgttatg actggaatta aatgtttttt tttttatatc
     5221 agtgttttag attgaagtac aatatttata ggtaaaattc accagcatat gcttaaagat
     5281 agccatgctc caggtccttg tgtccttcta aggtctgttt gtggtttaag ctgtttgttg
     5341 acacacgctt gtcatctcca tttttctgtg cagttattgt cagtttattg cacactgggt
     5401 tgcattaagc tgcagttttt tcacaacagt tttccacatt gtaacagtca gtctccaaat
     5461 tattccatca gtcctcaaat ttagtcattt gaggccatga aaacacttaa aactacataa
     5521 aggtagtttg gcattaggtt ttagacttgt tcttgtttgg caatattgca acctgtgtaa
     5581 aataatttga ttcttttttt tttttttttt tttttaattt tcagaaagaa atggtccaaa
     5641 aggagctatg tgaacattta tccatgtgtt taatgttttt ttttttatta ttaaaccact
     5701 tctgacttaa ctttttttag ttattctatt ttgtgacgag tctgaatggc caaagtactt
     5761 ttgaatccaa aatcttacta gtaaaatgtt aaatcttact agcagtgttg ggtataattt
     5821 gtaacaaagt taaattccat atctgctaag tgaaaaagta aagtaagaga ttgctgtaaa
     5881 tatttaggta atttgtttta ttaatacaat atagaaagta acaaaacaca atgtaaaaaa
     5941 atcaataaag aaagtaaata ataaaagtaa tgataaacta atgatctaaa caaaattagt
     6001 aataaaattt atacaattca gggagggtaa agaatttcac ctaatagtca aactctgtat
     6061 taaataatat aaaatatttg ttcttagtct gaagaggaga ctgtgagaga aagcttactg
     6121 gttattaaat tagaaaattt gtaacttgca gattaaagct gtgtgccttg cagattaaaa
     6181 taatttaaat aatttaataa aggccatgtt tgagacaaat gtaaaaacat aataaatgtt
     6241 aagaatttca gatattgaga ttttacaatt taaaaaaagc aataaagtaa tagcagagac
     6301 ctacactctt aaagtaaatt actcaacact gcttactagt aacttttgga atagttacta
     6361 gtatccattg aacaaatact agaatctaat taaattgtgt gagtgtccaa tgaaaagatt
     6421 cttgtattta aaacagtacc agtatctata tatgtacaaa atttagtgct agcaaaatgc
     6481 aaataaatac tactgcatat aatggattgc attgtaaatc gacttgccat aatacattta
     6541 tttcctattt ttacttttaa caaaaaataa gttcactgag tatttcatgt cattaaatcg
     6601 cattaaacct cttgcatgct ttatgtacac tagtgcagtt cgctaaatga ccaccggtgt
     6661 cactaataac acgatcgttt ctgaattctg cattaaacgc catttatacg ttgctcttat
     6721 tagtaaacaa tttctccatc atgagctcga ccagtattgc atatttcatc ctcttaaatc
     6781 cagagttgtt tcttttaatc actttctctt catgataaaa gcagtttttg gttttcagaa
     6841 gtttacaaca aacccagtca gttattgcct cagcaaacac tggagcaact gcacacttgt
     6901 gaaaagcttc ttgcgacaca aacctttctc tggacttata aataaaggca ttcagcagct
     6961 ccaccataca cctccactgg tcttgataaa gcagatatca gcagtgatac aggtaccgcc
     7021 accatggatg aggaaatcgc tgccctggtc gttgacaacg gctccggtat gtgcaaagcc
     7081 ggttttgctg gagatgatgc ccctcgtgct gttttcccct ccattgttgg acgacccaga
     7141 catcaggtac atttaataaa ccatcctaat aacatgttaa tcatattgaa ccacattaaa
     7201 ctctcatttg tgcattttac atcttttaaa accgatttat attcgttttt agataatgaa
     7261 gtttattaaa gtgttaattc acagctttat tgcctgtttt gagaatctgc ttgcataagt
     7321 gatttttaaa cttgatctga ttctcgtttg tttcgaagtt cttcagcttt gaaagtcaga
     7381 tcttcattca cagccatgcc atagttttag gatacagtat aagtagacga attgggatgc
     7441 atcgtagatt ttatgctgtg tttgttatgg tttttcagtg gtagagattt tcagagtatt
     7501 attagggtta tagtcagtgt caggtttatt tatcgtcagc gtgatgggca aaaaacagtg
     7561 caagccatca tttgctgctc tagagtttta aggcattctc ctacactaaa cctgacactt
     7621 gcttgaggtt tgtaaacatg ggctgtccga aaaggtcaga ggtcaacatc tgttcattct
     7681 accttcctcg ctttagcagc acgtaaatat tggtgtgtta tagtcaaggc caaccccaat
     7741 attatgtgtg ctgcttcagt aaggcaggag cgagcctcct ttcacttcct gtacatcatt
     7801 attcactttg gtcaatcaca tttcctgtgt gctggtgcac aaataaaaat aaatctgttt
     7861 tgttcttgtt tgttttgaac tgtgcataca atttaatgct acatcggttt cattctgcac
     7921 t
//
