Features (pLannotate 1.2.2; 17 found; start..end, strand, type, name):
    360..378     -  misc_feature   MCS (fragment): pBluescript multiple cloning site
    393..1082    +  CDS            Dendra2: Dendra2 is a photoconvertible green fluorescent protein published in 2006, derived from Dendronephthya sp.. It has high acid sensitivity.
   1090..1173    +  CDS            large T antigen (fragment): large T antigen from SV40 (simian virus 40)
   1196..1317    +  polyA_signal   SV40 poly(A) signal: SV40 polyadenylation signal
   1324..1409    -  rep_origin     M13 ori (fragment): M13 bacteriophage origin of replication; arrow indicates direction of (+) strand synthesis
   1695..1713    -  promoter       T3 promoter: promoter for bacteriophage T3 RNA polymerase
   1758..1774    -  protein_bind   lac operator: The lac repressor binds to the lac operator to inhibit transcription in E. coli. This inhibition can be relieved by adding lactose or isopropyl-β-D-thiogalactopyranoside (IPTG). lac repressor encoded by lacI
   1782..1812    -  promoter       lac promoter: promoter for the E. coli lac operon
   1827..1848    -  protein_bind   CAP binding site: CAP binding activates transcription in the presence of cAMP. E. coli catabolite activator protein
   1861..1953    -  CDS            lacI (fragment): lac repressor; lacI; The lac repressor binds to the lac operator to inhibit transcription in E. coli. This inhibition can be relieved by adding lactose or isopropyl-β-D-thiogalactopyranoside (IPTG).
   2136..2724    -  rep_origin     ori: high-copy-number ColE1/pMB1/pBR322/pUC origin of replication
   2895..3755    -  CDS            AmpR: β-lactamase; bla; confers resistance to ampicillin, carbenicillin, and related antibiotics
   3756..3860    -  promoter       AmpR promoter: bla
   3886..4216    -  rep_origin     f1 ori (fragment) (sequence partly withheld): f1 bacteriophage origin of replication; arrow indicates direction of (+) strand synthesis
   4214..4441    +  CDS            tyr (fragment) (sequence partly withheld): TYRO_ORYLA - Also known as tyro. Experimental evidence at transcript level: Swiss-Prot protein existence level 2. This is a copper-containing oxidase that functions in the formation of pigments such as melanins and other polyphenolic compounds. From Oryzias latipes (Japanese rice fish) (Japanese killifish).
   7023..7145    +  CDS            actba (fragment): ACTB1_DANRE - Also known as bact, bactin1, bactzf. Experimental evidence at protein level: Swiss-Prot protein existence level 1. Actin is a highly conserved protein that polymerizes to produce filaments that form cross-linked networks in the cytoplasm of cells. Actin exists in both monomeric (G-actin) and polymeric (F-actin) forms, both forms playing key functions, such as cell motility and contraction. In addition to their role in the cytoplasmic cytoskeleton, G- and F-actin also localize in the nucleus, and regulate gene transcription and motility and repair of damaged DNA. From Danio rerio
   7699..7779    +  ncRNA          mir-16: Accession: RF00254 - mir-16 microRNA precursor family
>Addgene plasmid #105434 | tol2-lyzC-miR-16a-dendra2 | addgene full sequence | sequence record 203429 | Addgene NGS Result
AGCCAACTGCTGTTACTCTCGCCCAGAAATCTGCGCCAACATGGACACACCCAGTGGAGCAAGCCATCTG
ATTTTCATGGTCAGATTGTAAAGAAGCAATTACTCTTGGACAGTTTAAGCAGAAAAGCCACCAAGTCAAG
TCACTGGTCATATGATGAACTCGAAGATCTAATAAAAGTTAATTTAAGCGTTCATTACAATAAATTCAAG
TGAATCTGTTTTAAGCTAGCCTTTAACGTTTTTAAATTCCTTCAAACAAATTAGTTCCTCTTTGCAGTTC
CTCATTTCTCGGTGAGCTGGTGCTTTAATCCCTTTACTTTTTCTTCCTCTAGGGAGTGATGGTTGGCATG
GGACGAATTAATTCCTGCAGCCCGGGGGTACCGGTCGCCACCATGAACACCCCGGGAATTAACCTGATCA
AGGAGGACATGCGCGTGAAGGTGCACATGGAGGGCAACGTGAACGGCCACGCCTTCGTGATCGAGGGCGA
GGGCAAGGGCAAGCCCTACGAGGGCACCCAGACCGCCAACCTGACCGTGAAGGAGGGCGCCCCCCTGCCC
TTCAGCTACGACATCCTGACCACCGCCGTGCACTACGGCAACCGGGTGTTCACCAAGTACCCCGAGGACA
TCCCCGACTACTTCAAGCAGAGCTTCCCCGAGGGCTACAGCTGGGAGCGCACCATGACCTTCGAGGACAA
GGGCATCTGCACCATCCGCAGCGACATCAGCCTGGAGGGCGACTGCTTCTTCCAGAACGTGCGCTTCAAG
GGCACCAACTTCCCCCCCAACGGCCCCGTGATGCAGAAGAAAACCCTGAAGTGGGAGCCCAGCACCGAGA
AGCTGCACGTGCGCGACGGCCTGCTGGTGGGCAACATCAACATGGCCCTGCTGCTGGAGGGCGGCGGCCA
CTACCTGTGCGACTTCAAGACCACCTACAAGGCCAAGAAGGTGGTGCAGCTGCCCGACGCCCACTTCGTG
GACCACCGCATCGAGATCCTGGGCAACGACAGCGACTACAACAAGGTGAAGCTGTACGAGCACGCCGTGG
CCCGCTACAGCCCCCTGCCCAGCCAGGTGTGGTAATCTAGATCATAATCAGCCATACCACATTTGTAGAG
GTTTTACTTGCTTTAAAAAACCTCCCACACCTCCCCCTGAACCTGAAACATAAAATGAATGCAATTGTTG
TTGTTAACTTGTTTATTGCAGCTTATAATGGTTACAAATAAAGCAATAGCATCACAAATTTCACAAATAA
AGCATTTTTTTCACTGCATTCTAGTTGTGGTTTGTCCAAACTCATCAATGTATCTTAAGGCGTAAATTGT
AAGCGTTAATATTTTGTTAAAATTCGCGTTAAATTTTTGTTAAATCAGCTCATTTTTTAACCAATAGGCC
GAAATCGGCGGATCCTGCGGCCGCAAGGGAAAATAGAATGAAGTGATCTCCAAAAAATAAGTACTTTTTG
ACTGTAAATAAAATTGTAAGGAGTAAAAAGTACTTTTTTTTCTAAAAAAATGTAATTAAGTAAAAGTAAA
AGTATTGATTTTTAATTGTACTCAAGTAAAGTAAAAATCCCCAAAAATAATACTTAAGTACAGTAATCAA
GTAAAATTACTCAAGTACTTTACACCTCTGGTTCTTGACCCCCTACCTTCAGCAAGCCCAGCAGATCCAC
TAGATCTTTTGTTCCCTTTAGTGAGGGTTAATTGCGCGCTTGGCGTAATCATGGTCATAGCTGTTTCCTG
TGTGAAATTGTTATCCGCTCACAATTCCACACAACATACGAGCCGGAAGCATAAAGTGTAAAGCCTGGGG
TGCCTAATGAGTGAGCTAACTCACATTAATTGCGTTGCGCTCACTGCCCGCTTTCCAGTCGGGAAACCTG
TCGTGCCAGCTGCATTAATGAATCGGCCAACGCGCGGGGAGAGGCGGTTTGCGTATTGGGCGCTCTTCCG
CTTCCTCGCTCACTGACTCGCTGCGCTCGGTCGTTCGGCTGCGGCGAGCGGTATCAGCTCACTCAAAGGC
GGTAATACGGTTATCCACAGAATCAGGGGATAACGCAGGAAAGAACATGTGAGCAAAAGGCCAGCAAAAG
GCCAGGAACCGTAAAAAGGCCGCGTTGCTGGCGTTTTTCCATAGGCTCCGCCCCCCTGACGAGCATCACA
AAAATCGACGCTCAAGTCAGAGGTGGCGAAACCCGACAGGACTATAAAGATACCAGGCGTTTCCCCCTGG
AAGCTCCCTCGTGCGCTCTCCTGTTCCGACCCTGCCGCTTACCGGATACCTGTCCGCCTTTCTCCCTTCG
GGAAGCGTGGCGCTTTCTCATAGCTCACGCTGTAGGTATCTCAGTTCGGTGTAGGTCGTTCGCTCCAAGC
TGGGCTGTGTGCACGAACCCCCCGTTCAGCCCGACCGCTGCGCCTTATCCGGTAACTATCGTCTTGAGTC
CAACCCGGTAAGACACGACTTATCGCCACTGGCAGCAGCCACTGGTAACAGGATTAGCAGAGCGAGGTAT
GTAGGCGGTGCTACAGAGTTCTTGAAGTGGTGGCCTAACTACGGCTACACTAGAAGAACAGTATTTGGTA
TCTGCGCTCTGCTGAAGCCAGTTACCTTCGGAAAAAGAGTTGGTAGCTCTTGATCCGGCAAACAAACCAC
CGCTGGTAGCGGTGGTTTTTTTGTTTGCAAGCAGCAGATTACGCGCAGAAAAAAAGGATCTCAAGAAGAT
CCTTTGATCTTTTCTACGGGGTCTGACGCTCAGTGGAACGAAAACTCACGTTAAGGGATTTTGGTCATGA
GATTATCAAAAAGGATCTTCACCTAGATCCTTTTAAATTAAAAATGAAGTTTTAAATCAATCTAAAGTAT
ATATGAGTAAACTTGGTCTGACAGTTACCAATGCTTAATCAGTGAGGCACCTATCTCAGCGATCTGTCTA
TTTCGTTCATCCATAGTTGCCTGACTCCCCGTCGTGTAGATAACTACGATACGGGAGGGCTTACCATCTG
GCCCCAGTGCTGCAATGATACCGCGAGACCCACGCTCACCGGCTCCAGATTTATCAGCAATAAACCAGCC
AGCCGGAAGGGCCGAGCGCAGAAGTGGTCCTGCAACTTTATCCGCCTCCATCCAGTCTATTAATTGTTGC
CGGGAAGCTAGAGTAAGTAGTTCGCCAGTTAATAGTTTGCGCAACGTTGTTGCCATTGCTACAGGCATCG
TGGTGTCACGCTCGTCGTTTGGTATGGCTTCATTCAGCTCCGGTTCCCAACGATCAAGGCGAGTTACATG
ATCCCCCATGTTGTGCAAAAAAGCGGTTAGCTCCTTCGGTCCTCCGATCGTTGTCAGAAGTAAGTTGGCC
GCAGTGTTATCACTCATGGTTATGGCAGCACTGCATAATTCTCTTACTGTCATGCCATCCGTAAGATGCT
TTTCTGTGACTGGTGAGTACTCAACCAAGTCATTCTGAGAATAGTGTATGCGGCGACCGAGTTGCTCTTG
CCCGGCGTCAATACGGGATAATACCGCGCCACATAGCAGAACTTTAAAAGTGCTCATCATTGGAAAACGT
TCTTCGGGGCGAAAACTCTCAAGGATCTTACCGCTGTTGAGATCCAGTTCGATGTAACCCACTCGTGCAC
CCAACTGATCTTCAGCATCTTTTACTTTCACCAGCGTTTCTGGGTGAGCAAAAACAGGAAGGCAAAATGC
CGCAAAAAAGGGAATAAGGGCGACACGGAAATGTTGAATACTCATACTCTTCCTTTTTCAATATTATTGA
AGCATTTATCAGGGTTATTGTCTCATGAGCGGATACATATTTGAATGTATTTAGAAAAATAAACAAATAG
GGGTTCCGCGCACATTTCCCCGAAAAGTGCCACCTAAATTGTAAGCGTTAATATTTTGTTAAAATTCGCG
TTAAATTTTTGTTAAATCAGCTCATTTTTTAACCAATAGGCCGAAATCGGCAAAATCCCTTATAAATCAA
AAGAATAGACCGAGATAGGGT
[37 nt withheld, positions 4012-4048]
AAAGAACGTGGACTCCAACGTCAAAGG
[49 nt withheld, positions 4076-4124]
T
[91 nt withheld, positions 4126-4216]
CACAATGACGGCTACTACATGGTGCCATTCCTTCCTCTTTATAGGAATGGAGACTACCTCCTGTCCAACA
ATGCTCTTGGATACGAGTACGCCTACCTGTTGGACCCAGGTCATTGCACAACACCAGAAATGCCCTCTGA
TCTGCAAAAGACGTGAATATCTGTTCAGACACCCATATCCACTCTGTTCCACACAGGTCAGAGGTTTGTC
CAGGAGTTCTTGACAGAGGTGTAAAAAGTACTCAAAAATTTTACTCAAGTGAAAGTACAAGTACTTAGGG
AAAATTTTACTCAATTAAAAGTAAAAGTATCTGGCTAGAATCTTACTTGAGTAAAAGTAAAAAAGTACTC
CATTAAAATTGTACTTGAGTATTAAGGAAGTAAAAGGCTAGCAAGATCTGCTCGAGATACATTTGATTAG
AAGAGTTTGACTTGGGTTGATTATAGCAAATAGTGGAACACAAACAGATTTTGAAATATTCTTGCAAATT
TATTTATTAAATCCATTCAAATATTGTCATTTTTTGTACTGTGTAATTTATATTGATTTGCTCATACAAT
ATTTACATTTCGCTTAAACAATACACTATTATTTATATTTAAAAATAGCTATATATAAATCAAATGTATA
GCTCTTTTTTACACAATTAATCAAAGCTAAAATATTTGTCACACAAATACAGTAAGCCACTTCACAATGA
TATCTTCAAAATCTGTGCTTGACTGAATCATTTCATTTATTGTTTTGTAATTCACATTATACCTTACGTT
CTCCAGGCACAGTTTGAATTGTTGATAAATGAAGATAATACATCTGATTTAATTAGTCTCCTTTGTTTAT
AATAACTTTAATCTAATTTGATAGTAATAATTCCAGCAATACATCCATTACAATAAAAATCGCTTTTTTA
TTTTGCACATTAGTTTGCCGGTATTTGTTTAAAGTTTCACCATACTTTTAAATCATGTGCTATTTGAAAA
GGGCTGTTATGACTGGAATTAAATGTTTTTTTTTATATCAGTGTTTTAGATTGAAGTACAATATTTATAG
GTAAAATTCACCAGCATATGCTTAAAGATAGCCATGCTCCAGGTCCTTGTGTCCTTCTAAGGTCTGTTTG
TGGTTTAAGCTGTTTGTTGACACACGCTTGTCATCTCCATTTTTCTGTGAAGTTATTGTCAGTTTATTGC
ACACTGGGTTGCATTAAGCTGCAGTTTTTTCACAACAGTTTTCCACATTGTAACAGTCAGTCTCCAAATT
ATTCCATCAGTCCTCAAATTTAGTCATTTGAGGCCATGAAAACACTTAAAACTACATGAAGGTAGTTTGG
CATTAGGTTTTAGACTTGTTCTTGTTTGGCATATTGCAACCTGTGTAAAAATGATTTGATTTTTATTTTT
TTTTTTTTTTTTTCAGAAAGAAACGGTCCAAAAAGAGTTATGTGAACATTTATCCATGTGTTTAATGTTT
TTTAAATTAAAAAAAAACATTTTTATTAAACCACTTGTGACTAAACCTTTTTTAGTTATTCTATTTTGTG
ACGAGTCTGAATGGCCAAAGTACTCTTGAATCCAAAATCTTTATAGTAAAATGTTTAATCTTACTTGCAG
TGTTGGGTATAATTTGTAACAAAGTTGAATTCCATATCTGCTGAGTGAAAAAGTAAAGTAAGAGATTGCT
GTAAATATTTAGGTTATTTATTTATTAATACAATATAGAAAGTAACAAAACACAATGTAAAAAATCAATA
AAGAAAGTAAATATTAAAAGTAATGATAAACTAATGATGTAAACAATATTAGCAACAAAGTTTGTACAAT
TCAGGGAGGGTAAAGAATTTCACCTAATAGTCAAACTCTGTATTAAATAATATAAAATCTTTGTTCTTAG
TCTGAAGAGGAGACTGTGAGAGAAAGCTTACTGGTTGTTAAATTAGAAAATTTGTAACTTGCAGATTAAA
ATGATTTAAATAATTTTATAAAGGCCATGTTTGAAACAAATGTAAAAACATAATAAATGTTAAGAATTTC
AGATATTGAGATTTTACAATTTAAAAAAAGCAATAAAGTAATAGCAGAGACCTACACTCTTAAAGTAAAT
TACCCAACTCTGCTTACTAGTAACTTTTGGAATAGTTACTAGTATCCATTGAACAAATACTAGAATCTAA
TTAAATTGTGTGAGTGTCCAATGAAAAGATTCTTGTATTTAAAACAGTACCAGTATCTATATATGTACAA
AATTTAGTGCTAGCAAAATGCAAATAAATACTACTGCATATAATGGATTGCATTGTAAATCGACTCGCCA
TAATACATTTATTTCCTATTTTTACTTTTAACAAAAAATAAGTTCACTGAGTATTTCATGTCATTAAATC
GCATTAAACCTCTTGCATGCTTTATGTACACTAGTGCAGTTCGCTAAATGACCACCGGTGTCACTAATAA
CACGATCGTTTCTGAATTCTGCATTAAACGCCATTTATACGTTGCTCTTATTAGTAAACAATTTCTCCAT
CATGAGCTCGACCAGTATTGCATATTTCATCCTCTTAAATCCAGAGTTGTTTCTTTTAATCACTTTCTCT
TCATGATAAAAGCAGTTTTTGGTTTTCAGAAGTTTACAACAAACCCAGTCAGTTATTGCCTCAGCAAACA
CTGGAGCAACTGCACACTTGTGAAAAGCTTCTTGCGAAACACAAACCTTTCTCTGGACTTATAAATAAAG
GCATTCAGCAGCTCCACCATACACCTCCACTGGTCTTGATAAAGCAGATATCAGCAGTGATACAGGTACC
GCCACCATGGATGAGGAAATCGCTGCCCTGGTCGTTGACAACGGCTCCGGTATGTGCAAAGCCGGTTTTG
CTGGAGATGATGCCCCTCGTGCTGTTTTCCCCTCCATTGTTGGACGACCCAGACATCAGGTACATTTAAT
AAACCATCCTAATAACATGTTAATCATATTGAACCACATTAAACTCTCATTTGTGCATTTTACATCTTTT
AAAACCGATTTATATTCGTTTTTAGATAATGAAGTTTATTAAAGTGTTAATTCACAGCTTTATTGCTTGT
TTTGAGAATCTGCTTGCATAAGTGATTTTTAAACTTGATCTGATTTTCGTTTGTTTCGAAGTTCTTCAGC
TTTGAAAGTCAGATCTTCAATTCACAGCCATGCCATAGTTTTAGGATACAGTATAAGTAGACGAATTGGG
ATGCATCGTAGATTTTATGCTGTGTTTGTTATGGTTTTTCAGTGGTAGAGATTTTCAGAGTATTATTAGG
GTTATAGTCAGTGTCAGGTTTATTTATCGTCAGCGTGATGGGCAAAAAACAGCTGGCAGTACGGGCTTGC
AAGCCATCATTTGCTGCTCTAGAGTTTTAAGGCATTCTCCTACACTAAACCTGACACTTGCTTGAGGTTT
GTAAACATGGGCTGTCCGAAAAGGTCAGAGGTCAACATCTGTTCATTCTACCTTCCTCGCTTTAGCAGCA
CGTAAATATTGGTGTGTTATAGTCAAGGCCAACCCCAATATTATGTGTGCTGCTTCAGTAAGGCAGGAGC
GAGCCTCCTTTCACTTCCTGTACATCATTATTCACTTTGGTCAATCACATTTCCTGTGTGCTGGTGCACA
AATAAAAATAAATCCGTTTTGTTCTTGTTTGTTTGAACTGTGCATACAATTTAACGCTACATCGGTTTCA
TTCTGCACT
